Addgene plasmid #88081: pDONR223-ZNF511
Purpose: Donor Vector containing ZNF511 transcription factor, part of the Human TFome Collection
Depositing lab: Marc Vidal. Depositing organization: Dana-Farber Cancer Institute. Publication: A comprehensive library of human transcription factors for cell fate engineering. Ng AHM, Khoshakhlagh P, Rojo Arias JE, Pasquini G, Wang K, Swiersy A, Shipman SL, Appleton E, Kiaee K, Kohman RE, Vernet A, Dysart M, Leeper K, Saylor W, Huang JY, Graveline A, Taipale J, Hill DE, Vidal M, Melero-Martin JM, Busskamp V, Church GM. Nat Biotechnol. 2021 Apr;39(4):510-519. doi: 10.1038/s41587-020-0742-6. Epub 2020 Nov 30. PubMed 33257861.
Backbone
  Vector backbone: pDONR223
  Backbone manufacturer: Invitrogen
  Backbone size w/o insert (bp): 3000
  Vector type: Gateway Donor Vector
Growth in bacteria
  Bacterial resistance: Spectinomycin, 50 μg/mL
  Growth temperature: 37°C
  Growth strain: DH5alpha
  Copy number: High Copy
Gene/Insert
  Gene/Insert name: ZNF511
  Species: H. sapiens (human)
  Insert size (bp): 759
  Mutation: Last nucleotide of stop codon removed to allow for Gateway C-terminal fusions
  Entrez Gene: ZNF511 (a.k.a. MGC30006)
  Cloning method: Gateway Cloning
  Sequencing primers: 5′ M13F(-21); 3′ M13R
Terms and licenses: Academic/Nonprofit Terms; Industry Terms: Not Available to Industry
Depositor comments: Represents the ORFeome subset of the TFome
How to cite: pDONR223-ZNF511 was a gift from Marc Vidal (Addgene plasmid # 88081 ; http://n2t.net/addgene:88081 ; RRID:Addgene_88081)
