[The description below was written by a language model from this plasmid's Addgene catalogue record and pLannotate feature annotations shown in this document.]
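Description:
pDONR223-ZNF511 is a Gateway entry-type clone built on the Invitrogen pDONR223 backbone, carrying the open reading frame of the human zinc finger protein ZNF511. It belongs to the Human TFome Collection of transcription factor clones and is recorded as part of that collection's ORFeome-derived subset. The plasmid is maintained in E. coli through a high-copy ColE1/pUC-type origin and is selected with spectinomycin by way of the aadA (SmR) aminoglycoside adenylyltransferase gene. That gene sits downstream of a class 1 integron Pc promoter fragment and a short remnant of a gentamicin resistance gene. The sequenced record is about 3.5 kb.

The ZNF511 coding sequence, an insert of roughly 760 bp, is flanked by two attL recombination sites. The automated annotation labels these attL3 and attL2. This arrangement lets LR Clonase move the ORF in a defined orientation into any compatible Gateway destination vector. The last nucleotide of the stop codon has been removed so that the ORF can read through into a C-terminal tag or fusion partner supplied by the destination vector.

No eukaryotic promoter is annotated or recorded, so the plasmid serves as a shuttle and storage clone rather than an expression vector. The only promoter near the insert is a T7 promoter just outside attL2, oriented toward the cassette on the antisense strand. rrnB T1 and T2 terminators upstream insulate the cassette from read-through transcription, and small lacI and lacZα fragments are backbone remnants. M13 forward and reverse primer sites allow insert verification. Typical use is as a source of ZNF511 for building expression constructs, for example in transcription factor overexpression and cell fate engineering screens.
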