Features (pLannotate 1.2.2; 12 found; start..end, strand, type, name):
     34..129     +  protein_bind   attL3: mutant version of attL; recombination site for the Gateway® LR reaction LR Clonase™
    132..887     +  CDS            ZNF511: ZN511_HUMAN - Experimental evidence at protein level: Swiss-Prot protein existence level 1. May be involved in transcriptional regulation. From Homo sapiens (Human).
    890..988     -  protein_bind   attL2: mutant version of attL; recombination site for the Gateway® LR reaction LR Clonase™
   1006..1024    -  promoter       T7 promoter: promoter for bacteriophage T7 RNA polymerase
   1214..1237    +  promoter       Pc promoter (fragment): intI1 (promoter lies within the coding sequence); class 1 integron promoter
   1413..1469    +  CDS            GmR (fragment): gentamycin acetyltransferase; aacC1; confers resistance to gentamycin
   1476..2267    +  CDS            SmR: aminoglycoside adenylyltransferase (Murphy, 1985); aadA; confers resistance to spectinomycin and streptomycin
   2360..2948    +  rep_origin     ori: high-copy-number ColE1/pMB1/pBR322/pUC origin of replication
   3131..3223    +  CDS            lacI (fragment): lac repressor; lacI; The lac repressor binds to the lac operator to inhibit transcription in E. coli. This inhibition can be relieved by adding lactose or isopropyl-β-D-thiogalactopyranoside (IPTG).
   3278..3305    -  terminator     rrnB T2 terminator: transcription terminator T2 from the E. coli rrnB gene
   3437..3480    +  terminator     rrnB T1 terminator: Escherichia coli rrnB; transcription terminator T1 from the E. coli rrnB gene
   3527..17      -  CDS            lacZα (fragment) (across the origin): LacZα fragment of β-galactosidase; lacZ fragment
>Addgene plasmid #88081 | pDONR223-ZNF511 | addgene full sequence | sequence record 198735 | Addgene NGS Result
GTAAAACGACGGCCAGTCTTAAGCTCGGGCCCCAAATAATGATTTTATTTTGACTGATAGTGACCTGTTC
GTTGCAACAAATTGATGAGCAATGCTTTTTTATAATGCCAACTTTGTACAAAAAAGTTGGCATGCAGTTG
CCCCCCGCGCTGTGCGCCCGCCTCGCTGCGGGGCCCGGGGCGGCGGAGCCACTGCCTGTAGAGCGGGATC
CCGCGGCTGGGGCCGCGCCCTTTCGCTTCGTTGCGCGCCCCGTGCGCTTCCCGCGGGAGCACCAGTTCTT
CGAGGATGGGGACGTGCAGCGCCACCTCTACCTCCAGGACGTGATCATGCAGGTGGCCGACGTGCCTGAG
AAGCCCAGGGTGCCCGCGTTTGCCTGCCAGGTGGCCGGCTGCTGCCAGGTGTTCGATGCCCTGGACGACT
ACGAGCACCACTACCACACGCTGCACGGAAATGTTTGCTCCTTTTGCAAGCGGGCCTTCCCTTCCGGACA
CCTGCTGGACGCCCACATCCTGGAGTGGCACGATTCGCTCTTCCAGATCCTGTCTGAGAGGCAGGACATG
TATCAGTGCTTGGTAGAAGGCTGCACAGAGAAGTTCAAGACCAGCAGAGACCGGAAGGATCACATGGTGA
GGATGCACCTGTACCCCGCGGACTTCCGGTTTGATAAGCCAAAGAAAAGCAGAAGCCCAGCCTCAGCAGA
AGCCCCAGGGGACAGTGGAGAGCGGTCAGAAGGGGAGGCCATGGAAATCTGCTCTGAGCCTGTGGCAGCC
TCCCCTGCACCGGCAGGTGAGAGGCGGATCTACAGACATAGAATACCCTCTACCATCTGCTTTGGTCAGG
GTGCCGCTCGAGGATTTAAAAGCAACAAGAAGAAAACCAAACAATGCTGCCCAACTTTCTTGTACAAAGT
TGGCATTATAAGAAAGCATTGCTTATCAATTTGTTGCAACGAACAGGTCACTATCAGTCAAAATAAAATC
ATTATTTGCCATCCAGCTGATATCCCCTATAGTGAGTCGTATTACATGGTCATAGCTGTTTCCTGGCAGC
TCTGGCCCGTGTCTCAAAATCTCTGATGTTACATTGCACAAGATAAAAATATATCATCATGCCTCCTCTA
GACCAGCCAGGACAGAAATGCCTCGACTTCGCTGCTACCCAAGGTTGCCGGGTGACGCACACCGTGGAAA
CGGATGAAGGCACGAACCCAGTGGACATAAGCCTGTTCGGTTCGTAAGCTGTAATGCAAGTAGCGTATGC
GCTCACGCAACTGGTCCAGAACCTTGACCGAACGCAGCGGTGGTAACGGCGCAGTGGCGGTTTTCATGGC
TTGTTATGACTGTTTTTTTGGGGTACAGTCTATGCCTCGGGCATCCAAGCAGCAAGCGCGTTACGCCGTG
GGTCGATGTTTGATGTTATGGAGCAGCAACGATGTTACGCAGCAGGGCAGTCGCCCTAAAACAAAGTTAA
ACATTATGAGGGAAGCGGTGATCGCCGAAGTATCGACTCAACTATCAGAGGTAGTTGGCGTCATCGAGCG
CCATCTCGAACCGACGTTGCTGGCCGTACATTTGTACGGCTCCGCAGTGGATGGCGGCCTGAAGCCACAC
AGTGATATTGATTTGCTGGTTACGGTGACCGTAAGGCTTGATGAAACAACGCGGCGAGCTTTGATCAACG
ACCTTTTGGAAACTTCGGCTTCCCCTGGAGAGAGCGAGATTCTCCGCGCTGTAGAAGTCACCATTGTTGT
GCACGACGACATCATTCCGTGGCGTTATCCAGCTAAGCGCGAACTGCAATTTGGAGAATGGCAGCGCAAT
GACATTCTTGCAGGTATCTTCGAGCCAGCCACGATCGACATTGATCTGGCTATCTTGCTGACAAAAGCAA
GAGAACATAGCGTTGCCTTGGTAGGTCCAGCGGCGGAGGAACTCTTTGATCCGGTTCCTGAACAGGATCT
ATTTGAGGCGCTAAATGAAACCTTAACGCTATGGAACTCGCCGCCCGACTGGGCTGGCGATGAGCGAAAT
GTAGTGCTTACGTTGTCCCGCATTTGGTACAGCGCAGTAACCGGCAAAATCGCGCCGAAGGATGTCGCTG
CCGACTGGGCAATGGAGCGCCTGCCGGCCCAGTATCAGCCCGTCATACTTGAAGCTAGACAGGCTTATCT
TGGACAAGAAGAAGATCGCTTGGCCTCGCGCGCAGATCAGTTGGAAGAATTTGTCCACTACGTGAAAGGC
GAGATCACCAAGGTAGTCGGCAAATAACCCTCGAGCCACCCATGACCAAAATCCCTTAACGTGAGTTACG
CGTCGTTCCACTGAGCGTCAGACCCCGTAGAAAAGATCAAAGGATCTTCTTGAGATCCTTTTTTTCTGCG
CGTAATCTGCTGCTTGCAAACAAAAAAACCACCGCTACCAGCGGTGGTTTGTTTGCCGGATCAAGAGCTA
CCAACTCTTTTTCCGAAGGTAACTGGCTTCAGCAGAGCGCAGATACCAAATACTGTTCTTCTAGTGTAGC
CGTAGTTAGGCCACCACTTCAAGAACTCTGTAGCACCGCCTACATACCTCGCTCTGCTAATCCTGTTACC
AGTGGCTGCTGCCAGTGGCGATAAGTCGTGTCTTACCGGGTTGGACTCAAGACGATAGTTACCGGATAAG
GCGCAGCGGTCGGGCTGAACGGGGGGTTCGTGCACACAGCCCAGCTTGGAGCGAACGACCTACACCGAAC
TGAGATACCTACAGCGTGAGCTATGAGAAAGCGCCACGCTTCCCGAAGGGAGAAAGGCGGACAGGTATCC
GGTAAGCGGCAGGGTCGGAACAGGAGAGCGCACGAGGGAGCTTCCAGGGGGAAACGCCTGGTATCTTTAT
AGTCCTGTCGGGTTTCGCCACCTCTGACTTGAGCGTCGATTTTTGTGATGCTCGTCAGGGGGGCGGAGCC
TATGGAAAAACGCCAGCAACGCGGCCTTTTTACGGTTCCTGGCCTTTTGCTGGCCTTTTGCTCACATGTT
CTTTCCTGCGTTATCCCCTGATTCTGTGGATAACCGTATTACCGCCTTTGAGTGAGCTGATACCGCTCGC
CGCAGCCGAACGACCGAGCGCAGCGAGTCAGTGAGCGAGGAAGCGGAAGAGCGCCCAATACGCAAACCGC
CTCTCCCCGCGCGTTGGCCGATTCATTAATGCAGCTGGCACGACAGGTTTCCCGACTGGAAAGCGGGCAG
TGAGCGCAACGCAATTAATACGCGTACCGCTAGCCAGGAAGAGTTTGTAGAAACGCAAAAAGGCCATCCG
TCAGGATGGCCTTCTGCTTAGTTTGATGCCTGGCAGTTTATGGCGGGCGTCCTGCCCGCCACCCTCCGGG
CCGTTGCTTCACAACGTTCAAATCCGCTCCCGGCGGATTTGTCCTACTCAGGAGAGCGTTCACCGACAAA
CAACAGATAAAACGAAAGGCCCAGTCTTCCGACTGAGCCTTTCGTTTTATTTGATGCCTGGCAGTTCCCT
ACTCTCGCGTTAACGCTAGCATGGATGTTTTCCCAGTCACGACGTT
