>Addgene plasmid #88081 | pDONR223-ZNF511 | depositor partial sequence | sequence record 171685 | insert
ATGCAGTTGCCCCCCGCGCTGTGCGCCCGCCTCGCTGCGGGGCCCGGGGCGGCGGAGCCACTGCCTGTAG
AGCGGGATCCCGCGGCTGGGGCCGCGCCCTTTCGCTTCGTTGCGCGCCCCGTGCGCTTCCCGCGGGAGCA
CCAGTTCTTCGAGGATGGGGACGTGCAGCGCCACCTCTACCTCCAGGACGTGATCATGCAGGTGGCCGAC
GTGCCTGAGAAGCCCAGGGTGCCCGCGTTTGCCTGCCAGGTGGCCGGCTGCTGCCAGGTGTTCGATGCCC
TGGACGACTACGAGCACCACTACCACACGCTGCACGGAAATGTTTGCTCCTTTTGCAAGCGGGCCTTCCC
TTCCGGACACCTGCTGGACGCCCACATCCTGGAGTGGCACGATTCGCTCTTCCAGATCCTGTCTGAGAGG
CAGGACATGTATCAGTGCTTGGTAGAAGGCTGCACAGAGAAGTTCAAGACCAGCAGAGACCGGAAGGATC
ACATGGTGAGGATGCACCTGTACCCCGCGGACTTCCGGTTTGATAAGCCAAAGAAAAGCAGAAGCCCAGC
CTCAGCAGAAGCCCCAGGGGACAGTGGAGAGCGGTCAGAAGGGGAGGCCATGGAAATCTGCTCTGAGCCT
GTGGCAGCCTCCCCTGCACCGGCAGGTGAGAGGCGGATCTACAGACATAGAATACCCTCTACCATCTGCT
TTGGTCAGGGTGCCGCTCGAGGATTTAAAAGCAACAAGAAGAAAACCAAACAATGCTGA
